Addgene plasmid #172488: pGJK_His-SUMO-LbuCas13a
Purpose: Bacterial expression of codon-optimized His-SUMO-LbuCas13a.
Depositing lab: Jennifer Doudna. Depositing organization: University of California, Berkeley. Publication: Accelerated RNA detection using tandem CRISPR nucleases. Liu TY, Knott GJ, Smock DCJ, Desmarais JJ, Son S, Bhuiya A, Jakhanwal S, Prywes N, Agrawal S, Diaz de Leon Derby M, Switz NA, Armstrong M, Harris AR, Charles EJ, Thornton BW, Fozouni P, Shu J, Stephens SI, Kumar GR, Zhao C, Mok A, Iavarone AT, Escajeda AM, McIntosh R, Kim S, Dugan EJ, Pollard KS, Tan MX, Ott M, Fletcher DA, Lareau LF, Hsu PD, Savage DF, Doudna JA. Nat Chem Biol. 2021 Sep;17(9):982-988. doi: 10.1038/s41589-021-00842-2. Epub 2021 Aug 5. PubMed 34354262.
Backbone
  Vector backbone: pET-28a(+)
  Total vector size (bp): 9070
  Vector type: Bacterial Expression
Growth in bacteria
  Bacterial resistance: Kanamycin, 50 μg/mL
  Growth temperature: 37°C
  Growth strain: DH5alpha
  Copy number: Unknown
Gene/Insert
  Gene/Insert name: bdSUMO-LbuCas13a (codon-optimized) (alt names: c2c2; Leptotrichia buccalis cas13a)
  Species: Synthetic
  Promoter: T7 promoter and lac operator
  Tag / fusion protein: His6 (N terminal on backbone); bdSUMO (N terminal on insert)
  Cloning method: Restriction Enzyme; 5′ cloning site NdeI (not destroyed); 3′ cloning site XhoI (not destroyed)
  Sequencing primers: 5′ TAATACGACTCACTATAGGG; 3′ TGCTAGTTATTGCTCAGCGG
Resource information
  A portion of this plasmid was derived from a plasmid made by: GenScript
Terms and licenses: Academic/Nonprofit Terms; Industry Terms: Not Available to Industry
Depositor comments: Please visit https://www.medrxiv.org/content/10.1101/2021.03.19.21253328v1 for medRxiv preprint.
How to cite: pGJK_His-SUMO-LbuCas13a was a gift from Jennifer Doudna (Addgene plasmid # 172488 ; http://n2t.net/addgene:172488 ; RRID:Addgene_172488)
