[The description below was written by a language model from this plasmid's Addgene catalogue record and pLannotate feature annotations shown in this document.]
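Description:
pGJK_His-SUMO-LbuCas13a is a 9,070 bp bacterial expression plasmid built on the pET-28a(+) backbone for producing recombinant Cas13a (also called C2c2) from Leptotrichia buccalis in E. coli. It is selected with kanamycin through the KanR aminoglycoside phosphotransferase gene and replicates from a ColE1/pBR322-type origin accompanied by the bom region and the rop gene, which moderates copy number. An f1 origin is also present. The short tetracycline-resistance fragments and the partial AmpR promoter in the annotation are non-functional backbone remnants typical of pET vectors.

The synthetic, codon-optimized insert was cloned between the NdeI and XhoI sites, both of which are retained. Transcription is driven by a T7 promoter with an adjacent lac operator, followed by the T7 gene 10 ribosome binding site and closed by the T7 terminator. The plasmid-borne lacI gene supplies repressor, so expression is held off until IPTG induction in a host that provides T7 RNA polymerase. The encoded protein reads, from the N-terminus, as a backbone-derived His6 tag, a thrombin cleavage site, a bdSUMO domain (matched by the annotation software to a plant SUMO1 homologue) and then the full Cas13a coding sequence. The His tag allows metal-affinity purification. SUMO fusions typically aid solubility and can be removed by a SUMO-specific protease to release the nuclease. A His-tag sequence from the backbone is annotated downstream of the Cas13a coding region, but the record lists only N-terminal tags and does not say whether it is translated.

The purified RNA-guided, RNA-targeting nuclease was used in work on accelerated RNA detection with tandem CRISPR nucleases.
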