Features (pLannotate 1.2.2; 22 found; start..end, strand, type, name):
   1014..1091    -  promoter       lacI promoter: lacI
   1099..1378    -  CDS            TcR (fragment): tetracycline efflux protein; tet; confers resistance to tetracycline
   1400..1418    +  promoter       T7 promoter: promoter for bacteriophage T7 RNA polymerase
   1419..1443    +  protein_bind   lac operator: The lac repressor binds to the lac operator to inhibit transcription in E. coli. This inhibition can be relieved by adding lactose or isopropyl-β-D-thiogalactopyranoside (IPTG). lac repressor encoded by lacI
   1458..1480    +  RBS            RBS: efficient ribosome binding site from bacteriophage T7 gene 10 (Olins and Rangwala, 1989)
   1499..1515    +  CDS            capTEV™ (fragment): composite tag for in vivo biotinylation, TEV protease cleavage, and 6xHis tagging
   1526..1543    +  CDS            thrombin site: thrombin recognition and cleavage site
   1559..1843    +  CDS            SUMO1 (fragment): SUMO1_ORYSJ - Also known as SMT3, SUM1. Experimental evidence at protein level: Swiss-Prot protein existence level 1. Ubiquitin-like protein which can be covalently attached to target lysines as a monomer. Does not seem to be involved in protein degradation and may function as an antagonist of ubiquitin in the degradation process (By similarity). From Oryza sativa subsp. japonica (Rice).
   1844..5320    +  CDS            cas13a: CS13A_LEPBD - Also known as c2c2
   5330..5347    +  CDS            9xHis (fragment): 9xHis affinity tag
   5357..5406    +  CDS            SET1 (fragment): solubility-enhancement tag derived from T7 phage gene 10B
   5414..5461    +  terminator     T7 terminator: transcription terminator for bacteriophage T7 RNA polymerase
   5498..5953    +  rep_origin     f1 ori (sequence partly withheld): f1 bacteriophage origin of replication; arrow indicates direction of (+) strand synthesis
   5980..6037    +  promoter       AmpR promoter (fragment): bla
   6046..6861    -  CDS            KanR: aminoglycoside phosphotransferase; aph(3')-Ia; confers resistance to kanamycin in bacteria or G418 (Geneticin®) in eukaryotes
   6983..7571    +  rep_origin     ori: high-copy-number ColE1/pMB1/pBR322/pUC origin of replication
   7757..7899    -  misc_feature   bom: basis of mobility region from pBR322
   8001..8192    -  CDS            rop: Rop protein, which maintains plasmids at low copy number; rop
   8209..8589    +  CDS            YPB1_ECOLX: Protein predicted: Swiss-Prot protein existence level 4. From Escherichia coli.
   8661..8952    -  CDS            TcR (fragment): tetracycline efflux protein; tet; confers resistance to tetracycline
   8967..8988    -  protein_bind   CAP binding site: CAP binding activates transcription in the presence of cAMP. E. coli catabolite activator protein
   9001..1013    -  CDS            lacI (across the origin): lac repressor; lacI; The lac repressor binds to the lac operator to inhibit transcription in E. coli. This inhibition can be relieved by adding lactose or isopropyl-β-D-thiogalactopyranoside (IPTG).
>Addgene plasmid #172488 | pGJK_His-SUMO-LbuCas13a | addgene full sequence | sequence record 339970 | Addgene NGS Result
GAGGCGGTTTGCGTATTGGGCGCCAGGGTGGTTTTTCTTTTCACCAGTGAGACGGGCAACAGCTGATTGC
CCTTCACCGCCTGGCCCTGAGAGAGTTGCAGCAAGCGGTCCACGCTGGTTTGCCCCAGCAGGCGAAAATC
CTGTTTGATGGTGGTTAACGGCGGGATATAACATGAGCTGTCTTCGGTATCGTCGTATCCCACTACCGAG
ATATCCGCACCAACGCGCAGCCCGGACTCGGTAATGGCGCGCATTGCGCCCAGCGCCATCTGATCGTTGG
CAACCAGCATCGCAGTGGGAACGATGCCCTCATTCAGCATTTGCATGGTTTGTTGAAAACCGGACATGGC
ACTCCAGTCGCCTTCCCGTTCCGCTATCGGCTGAATTTGATTGCGAGTGAGATATTTATGCCAGCCAGCC
AGACGCAGACGCGCCGAGACAGAACTTAATGGGCCCGCTAACAGCGCGATTTGCTGGTGACCCAATGCGA
CCAGATGCTCCACGCCCAGTCGCGTACCGTCTTCATGGGAGAAAATAATACTGTTGATGGGTGTCTGGTC
AGAGACATCAAGAAATAACGCCGGAACATTAGTGCAGGCAGCTTCCACAGCAATGGCATCCTGGTCATCC
AGCGGATAGTTAATGATCAGCCCACTGACGCGTTGCGCGAGAAGATTGTGCACCGCCGCTTTACAGGCTT
CGACGCCGCTTCGTTCTACCATCGACACCACCACGCTGGCACCCAGTTGATCGGCGCGAGATTTAATCGC
CGCGACAATTTGCGACGGCGCGTGCAGGGCCAGACTGGAGGTGGCAACGCCAATCAGCAACGACTGTTTG
CCCGCCAGTTGTTGTGCCACGCGGTTGGGAATGTAATTCAGCTCCGCCATCGCCGCTTCCACTTTTTCCC
GCGTTTTCGCAGAAACGTGGCTGGCCTGGTTCACCACGCGGGAAACGGTCTGATAAGAGACACCGGCATA
CTCTGCGACATCGTATAACGTTACTGGTTTCACATTCACCACCCTGAATTGACTCTCTTCCGGGCGCTAT
CATGCCATACCGCGAAAGGTTTTGCGCCATTCGATGGTGTCCGGGATCTCGACGCTCTCCCTTATGCGAC
TCCTGCATTAGGAAGCAGCCCAGTAGTAGGTTGAGGCCGTTGAGCACCGCCGCCGCAAGGAATGGTGCAT
GCAAGGAGATGGCGCCCAACAGTCCCCCGGCCACGGGGCCTGCCACCATACCCACGCCGAAACAAGCGCT
CATGAGCCCGAAGTGGCGAGCCCGATCTTCCCCATCGGTGATGTCGGCGATATAGGCGCCAGCAACCGCA
CCTGTGGCGCCGGTGATGCCGGCCACGATGCGTCCGGCGTAGAGGATCGAGATCTCGATCCCGCGAAATT
AATACGACTCACTATAGGGGAATTGTGAGCGGATAACAATTCCCCTCTAGAAATAATTTTGTTTAACTTT
AAGAAGGAGATATACCATGGGCAGCAGCCATCATCATCATCATCACAGCAGCGGCCTGGTGCCGCGCGGC
AGCCATATGTCAGGTAGTGCAGCTGGGGGAGAAGAGGACAAAAAACCGGCAGGTGGCGAGGGTGGCGGTG
CACATATTAATTTAAAGGTGAAAGGTCAGGATGGTAATGAAGTCTTCTTCCGAATCAAACGCAGCACCCA
GCTGAAAAAACTGATGAATGCGTACTGCGATCGTCAGTCCGTTGATATGACCGCAATTGCGTTCTTGTTC
GACGGCCGCCGTCTGCGTGCTGAACAGACTCCGGATGAATTGGAGATGGAAGACGGCGATGAGATCGACG
CAATGCTGCACCAGACCGGTGGCATGAAAGTCACCAAAGTGGGTGGTATCTCCCATAAAAAATACACCTC
TGAGGGTCGTCTGGTTAAGAGTGAGTCCGAGGAAAACCGTACGGATGAGCGCCTGTCCGCTCTGTTAAAT
ATGCGTCTGGATATGTATATCAAGAACCCGAGCTCCACCGAAACGAAAGAAAATCAGAAACGTATTGGCA
AGCTGAAAAAATTCTTCTCTAACAAGATGGTATATTTGAAGGATAATACCCTGAGCCTGAAGAATGGTAA
GAAGGAGAACATAGACCGCGAATACTCAGAGACAGATATCCTGGAATCAGACGTGCGTGATAAGAAGAAC
TTCGCCGTTCTGAAGAAAATCTATCTAAACGAAAACGTTAATTCCGAAGAATTGGAGGTCTTTCGTAACG
ACATCAAAAAGAAGCTCAACAAAATCAACTCGCTGAAGTACAGCTTTGAAAAGAATAAGGCGAATTATCA
AAAAATCAACGAAAACAACATCGAAAAGGTGGAGGGCAAATCGAAACGCAACATCATTTACGACTATTAT
CGTGAAAGCGCGAAACGTGATGCGTACGTTAGCAATGTGAAAGAAGCCTTCGACAAATTATATAAAGAGG
AGGATATCGCTAAATTAGTTCTGGAGATCGAAAACCTGACCAAATTGGAGAAATACAAGATTCGTGAATT
TTACCATGAAATTATCGGCCGTAAGAACGATAAGGAGAATTTTGCGAAAATCATCTATGAGGAGATTCAG
AATGTTAATAACATGAAAGAACTCATCGAAAAGGTTCCGGATATGTCTGAGCTGAAGAAATCTCAGGTTT
TTTACAAGTACTACCTGGACAAAGAAGAGCTTAATGACAAGAACATCAAATATGCATTCTGCCATTTTGT
TGAAATCGAAATGAGCCAGCTGCTGAAGAATTACGTGTATAAGAGACTCTCTAACATTAGCAACGACAAA
ATCAAGCGTATTTTCGAGTATCAAAACTTGAAGAAGCTGATAGAAAACAAGCTGCTCAACAAACTGGACA
CCTATGTGCGTAATTGTGGTAAATACAATTACTATCTGCAAGACGGTGAGATTGCGACCAGCGACTTCAT
CGCGCGTAACCGCCAAAACGAGGCGTTTCTGCGTAATATCATCGGAGTTAGCAGCGTTGCATATTTCAGC
CTACGCAACATCCTGGAAACCGAAAACGAGAATGATATCACCGGTCGCATGCGTGGTAAGACCGTTAAAA
ATAACAAGGGCGAGGAAAAGTACGTGAGCGGTGAAGTGGATAAAATTTATAACGAGAATAAAAAGAATGA
GGTGAAAGAAAACCTGAAGATGTTTTACAGCTATGACTTCAACATGGATAATAAAAACGAAATTGAAGAT
TTCTTCGCCAACATCGATGAGGCCATTTCCTCTATTCGTCATGGTATAGTACACTTCAACCTGGAGCTGG
AAGGCAAGGACATCTTTGCCTTCAAAAACATCGCTCCGAGCGAAATCTCCAAAAAAATGTTTCAGAACGA
GATCAATGAGAAAAAGTTGAAGCTGAAAATCTTTCGCCAACTGAATTCTGCGAATGTCTTCCGTTATCTG
GAGAAGTACAAGATTCTGAATTACTTGAAACGCACCCGTTTTGAGTTCGTCAACAAGAACATCCCATTTG
TGCCGTCGTTCACCAAATTGTACAGCCGTATTGACGACCTGAAAAACTCCCTGGGCATCTACTGGAAAAC
CCCGAAAACCAATGACGATAACAAGACTAAAGAGATCATCGATGCTCAGATTTACCTGCTGAAGAACATA
TATTATGGCGAGTTCCTTAACTATTTCATGAGCAATAACGGCAATTTTTTCGAGATTTCTAAAGAGATTA
TTGAACTGAACAAGAATGATAAGCGCAACTTGAAGACCGGCTTTTATAAGCTACAAAAATTTGAGGACAT
TCAAGAAAAAATTCCGAAAGAATACTTGGCGAACATCCAGAGTCTGTACATGATTAATGCAGGCAATCAG
GATGAGGAGGAAAAAGACACCTATATCGACTTTATTCAAAAAATTTTCCTGAAAGGCTTCATGACGTACT
TAGCGAATAATGGTCGCCTTAGCCTGATTTACATCGGCTCCGATGAGGAAACGAATACCAGTCTGGCTGA
AAAGAAGCAGGAGTTCGATAAATTTTTGAAGAAATATGAACAAAACAACAACATTAAGATTCCGTATGAA
ATCAACGAGTTTCTGAGGGAAATCAAACTTGGTAACATTTTGAAGTACACTGAGCGCCTGAACATGTTTT
ACCTGATTCTGAAGTTGCTTAACCACAAAGAGTTGACCAATCTGAAAGGCAGCCTGGAGAAGTACCAATC
GGCGAACAAGGAAGAGGCGTTCAGCGACCAGCTGGAGTTGATCAACCTGCTGAACCTGGACAACAACCGT
GTTACCGAAGACTTTGAGCTCGAAGCGGATGAAATTGGTAAATTCCTGGACTTTAATGGTAACAAGGTGA
AGGACAACAAAGAGCTGAAGAAGTTTGATACCAACAAAATCTACTTCGACGGCGAAAACATCATCAAGCA
CCGTGCCTTCTACAACATTAAAAAGTACGGTATGCTGAATCTGCTGGAAAAAATCGCCGATAAGGCGGGT
TATAAAATCTCGATCGAAGAGTTGAAAAAATATAGCAACAAGAAGAATGAGATTGAGAAAAACCACAAAA
TGCAGGAGAACTTGCACCGCAAGTACGCTCGCCCTCGTAAGGACGAAAAATTTACCGACGAGGACTACGA
GAGCTACAAGCAGGCAATTGAGAACATTGAGGAGTATACGCATCTCAAAAACAAGGTTGAATTCAACGAG
TTAAATCTGCTGCAAGGTCTGTTGCTGCGCATTCTTCACCGTTTAGTTGGTTATACGAGCATTTGGGAAA
GAGACCTGCGTTTTCGTCTGAAGGGTGAGTTCCCGGAAAACCAGTATATTGAAGAAATTTTTAATTTCGA
GAACAAGAAAAACGTAAAATACAAGGGTGGCCAAATTGTTGAGAAGTACATCAAGTTCTATAAGGAGCTT
CACCAAAACGACGAGGTGAAAATAAACAAATACTCCTCTGCGAATATTAAAGTGCTGAAGCAAGAAAAGA
AAGATCTGTACATTCGCAACTACATTGCCCACTTTAACTATATCCCGCATGCGGAAATTTCCCTGTTGGA
AGTGCTGGAAAACCTGCGTAAGCTGCTGAGCTACGATCGTAAACTCAAGAATGCGGTTATGAAGTCCGTG
GTGGACATTCTGAAGGAGTATGGTTTTGTAGCGACCTTTAAAATCGGCGCGGATAAGAAAATCGGCATTC
AAACCCTGGAATCCGAAAAAATTGTCCACCTGAAGAACCTGAAGAAGAAGAAACTGATGACGGATCGTAA
TAGCGAGGAGCTTTGCAAACTGGTGAAAATCATGTTCGAGTACAAAATGGAAGAGAAGAAAAGCGAGAAT
TAACTCGAGCACCACCACCACCACCACTGAGATCCGGCTGCTAACAAAGCCCGAAAGGAAGCTGAGTTGG
CTGCTGCCACCGCTGAGCAATAACTAGCATAACCCCTTGGGGCCTCTAAACGGGTCTTGAGGGGTTTTTT
GCTGAAAGGAGGAACTATATCCGGATTGGCGAATGGG
[124 nt withheld, positions 5498-5621]
C
[91 nt withheld, positions 5623-5713]
A
[49 nt withheld, positions 5715-5763]
CCTTTGACGTTGGAGTCCACGTTCTTT
[37 nt withheld, positions 5791-5827]
ACCCTATCTCGGTCTATTCTTTTGATTTATAAGGGATTTTGCCGATTTCGGCCTATTGGTTAAAAAATGA
GCTGATTTAACAAAAATTTAACGCGAATTTTAACAAAATATTAACGTTTACAATTTCAGGTGGCACTTTT
CGGGGAAATGTGCGCGGAACCCCTATTTGTTTATTTTTCTAAATACATTCAAATATGTATCCGCTCATGA
ATTAATTCTTAGAAAAACTCATCGAGCATCAAATGAAACTGCAATTTATTCATATCAGGATTATCAATAC
CATATTTTTGAAAAAGCCGTTTCTGTAATGAAGGAGAAAACTCACCGAGGCAGTTCCATAGGATGGCAAG
ATCCTGGTATCGGTCTGCGATTCCGACTCGTCCAACATCAATACAACCTATTAATTTCCCCTCGTCAAAA
ATAAGGTTATCAAGTGAGAAATCACCATGAGTGACGACTGAATCCGGTGAGAATGGCAAAAGTTTATGCA
TTTCTTTCCAGACTTGTTCAACAGGCCAGCCATTACGCTCGTCATCAAAATCACTCGCATCAACCAAACC
GTTATTCATTCGTGATTGCGCCTGAGCGAGACGAAATACGCGATCGCTGTTAAAAGGACAATTACAAACA
GGAATCGAATGCAACCGGCGCAGGAACACTGCCAGCGCATCAACAATATTTTCACCTGAATCAGGATATT
CTTCTAATACCTGGAATGCTGTTTTCCCGGGGATCGCAGTGGTGAGTAACCATGCATCATCAGGAGTACG
GATAAAATGCTTGATGGTCGGAAGAGGCATAAATTCCGTCAGCCAGTTTAGTCTGACCATCTCATCTGTA
ACATCATTGGCAACGCTACCTTTGCCATGTTTCAGAAACAACTCTGGCGCATCGGGCTTCCCATACAATC
GATAGATTGTCGCACCTGATTGCCCGACATTATCGCGAGCCCATTTATACCCATATAAATCAGCATCCAT
GTTGGAATTTAATCGCGGCCTAGAGCAAGACGTTTCCCGTTGAATATGGCTCATAACACCCCTTGTATTA
CTGTTTATGTAAGCAGACAGTTTTATTGTTCATGACCAAAATCCCTTAACGTGAGTTTTCGTTCCACTGA
GCGTCAGACCCCGTAGAAAAGATCAAAGGATCTTCTTGAGATCCTTTTTTTCTGCGCGTAATCTGCTGCT
TGCAAACAAAAAAACCACCGCTACCAGCGGTGGTTTGTTTGCCGGATCAAGAGCTACCAACTCTTTTTCC
GAAGGTAACTGGCTTCAGCAGAGCGCAGATACCAAATACTGTCCTTCTAGTGTAGCCGTAGTTAGGCCAC
CACTTCAAGAACTCTGTAGCACCGCCTACATACCTCGCTCTGCTAATCCTGTTACCAGTGGCTGCTGCCA
GTGGCGATAAGTCGTGTCTTACCGGGTTGGACTCAAGACGATAGTTACCGGATAAGGCGCAGCGGTCGGG
CTGAACGGGGGGTTCGTGCACACAGCCCAGCTTGGAGCGAACGACCTACACCGAACTGAGATACCTACAG
CGTGAGCTATGAGAAAGCGCCACGCTTCCCGAAGGGAGAAAGGCGGACAGGTATCCGGTAAGCGGCAGGG
TCGGAACAGGAGAGCGCACGAGGGAGCTTCCAGGGGGAAACGCCTGGTATCTTTATAGTCCTGTCGGGTT
TCGCCACCTCTGACTTGAGCGTCGATTTTTGTGATGCTCGTCAGGGGGGCGGAGCCTATGGAAAAACGCC
AGCAACGCGGCCTTTTTACGGTTCCTGGCCTTTTGCTGGCCTTTTGCTCACATGTTCTTTCCTGCGTTAT
CCCCTGATTCTGTGGATAACCGTATTACCGCCTTTGAGTGAGCTGATACCGCTCGCCGCAGCCGAACGAC
CGAGCGCAGCGAGTCAGTGAGCGAGGAAGCGGAAGAGCGCCTGATGCGGTATTTTCTCCTTACGCATCTG
TGCGGTATTTCACACCGCATATATGGTGCACTCTCAGTACAATCTGCTCTGATGCCGCATAGTTAAGCCA
GTATACACTCCGCTATCGCTACGTGACTGGGTCATGGCTGCGCCCCGACACCCGCCAACACCCGCTGACG
CGCCCTGACGGGCTTGTCTGCTCCCGGCATCCGCTTACAGACAAGCTGTGACCGTCTCCGGGAGCTGCAT
GTGTCAGAGGTTTTCACCGTCATCACCGAAACGCGCGAGGCAGCTGCGGTAAAGCTCATCAGCGTGGTCG
TGAAGCGATTCACAGATGTCTGCCTGTTCATCCGCGTCCAGCTCGTTGAGTTTCTCCAGAAGCGTTAATG
TCTGGCTTCTGATAAAGCGGGCCATGTTAAGGGCGGTTTTTTCCTGTTTGGTCACTGATGCCTCCGTGTA
AGGGGGATTTCTGTTCATGGGGGTAATGATACCGATGAAACGAGAGAGGATGCTCACGATACGGGTTACT
GATGATGAACATGCCCGGTTACTGGAACGTTGTGAGGGTAAACAACTGGCGGTATGGATGCGGCGGGACC
AGAGAAAAATCACTCAGGGTCAATGCCAGCGCTTCGTTAATACAGATGTAGGTGTTCCACAGGGTAGCCA
GCAGCATCCTGCGATGCAGATCCGGAACATAATGGTGCAGGGCGCTGACTTCCGCGTTTCCAGACTTTAC
GAAACACGGAAACCGAAGACCATTCATGTTGTTGCTCAGGTCGCAGACGTTTTGCAGCAGCAGTCGCTTC
ACGTTCGCTCGCGTATCGGTGATTCATTCTGCTAACCAGTAAGGCAACCCCGCCAGCCTAGCCGGGTCCT
CAACGACAGGAGCACGATCATGCGCACCCGTGGGGCCGCCATGCCGGCGATAATGGCCTGCTTCTCGCCG
AAACGTTTGGTGGCGGGACCAGTGACGAAGGCTTGAGCGAGGGCGTGCAAGATTCCGAATACCGCAAGCG
ACAGGCCGATCATCGTCGCGCTCCAGCGAAAGCGGTCCTCGCCGAAAATGACCCAGAGCGCTGCCGGCAC
CTGTCCTACGAGTTGCATGATAAAGAAGACAGTCATAAGTGCGGCGACGATAGTCATGCCCCGCGCCCAC
CGGAAGGAGCTGACTGGGTTGAAGGCTCTCAAGGGCATCGGTCGAGATCCCGGTGCCTAATGAGTGAGCT
AACTTACATTAATTGCGTTGCGCTCACTGCCCGCTTTCCAGTCGGGAAACCTGTCGTGCCAGCTGCATTA
ATGAATCGGCCAACGCGCGGGGA
